Addgene plasmid #37549: pRS303:3mCherry
Depositing lab: Wei-Lih Lee. Depositing organization: University of Massachusetts, Amherst. Publication: Motor- and tail-dependent targeting of dynein to microtubule plus ends and the cell cortex. Markus SM, Punch JJ, Lee WL. Curr Biol. 2009 Feb 10;19(3):196-205. Epub 2009 Jan 29. 10.1016/j.cub.2008.12.047 PubMed 19185494.
Backbone
  Vector backbone: pRS303
  Backbone size w/o insert (bp): 4453
  Total vector size (bp): 6606
  Vector type: Bacterial Expression
  Selectable markers: HIS3
Growth in bacteria
  Bacterial resistance: Ampicillin, 100 μg/mL
  Growth temperature: 37°C
  Growth strain: DH5alpha
  Copy number: High Copy
Gene/Insert
  Gene/Insert name: 3mCherry
  Species: Discosoma sp.
  Insert size (bp): 2144
  Cloning method: Restriction Enzyme; 5′ cloning site BamHI (not destroyed); 3′ cloning site NotI (not destroyed)
  Sequencing primers: 5′ N/A; 3′ N/A
Terms and licenses: Academic/Nonprofit Terms; Industry Terms: Not Available to Industry
How to cite: pRS303:3mCherry was a gift from Wei-Lih Lee (Addgene plasmid # 37549 ; http://n2t.net/addgene:37549 ; RRID:Addgene_37549)
