[The description below was written by a language model from this plasmid's Addgene catalogue record and pLannotate feature annotations shown in this document.]
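Description:
pRS303:3mCherry is a yeast integrating shuttle plasmid built on the pRS303 backbone, carrying three tandem copies of the red fluorescent protein mCherry (derived from Discosoma sp.). Although the catalogue lists the vector type as bacterial expression, the backbone has the features of a pRS-series integrative vector. It has a high-copy ColE1/pUC origin and an ampicillin resistance gene (bla with its own promoter) for propagation and selection in E. coli. An f1 origin allows single-stranded DNA production, and the S. cerevisiae HIS3 gene with its native promoter serves as an auxotrophic marker for selection in his3 yeast. No yeast replication origin or centromere (2μ, ARS/CEN) is annotated, so stable maintenance in yeast would depend on integration into the genome.

The roughly 2.1 kb insert was cloned between the BamHI and NotI sites, both retained, of the pBluescript-type polylinker. It consists of three mCherry open reading frames in the same orientation, separated by short gaps. The cassette lies within the interrupted lacZα region, flanked by T3 and T7 phage promoters and downstream of the lac promoter/operator. No yeast promoter or terminator is annotated next to it, so the triple mCherry module does not appear to be a stand-alone yeast expression unit. The record does not spell out the intended use. The arrangement suits use as a tagging cassette or cloning intermediate, in which a gene fragment is fused to 3mCherry or the cassette with HIS3 is amplified to tag a chromosomal locus. Three fluorophores per protein molecule would give a brighter signal. The associated publication concerns targeting of dynein to microtubule plus ends and the cell cortex, which fits with imaging low-abundance proteins in live yeast.
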