Features (pLannotate 1.2.2; 23 found; start..end, strand, type, name):
     86..190     +  promoter       AmpR promoter: bla
    191..1051    +  CDS            AmpR: β-lactamase; bla; confers resistance to ampicillin, carbenicillin, and related antibiotics
   1222..1810    +  rep_origin     ori: high-copy-number ColE1/pMB1/pBR322/pUC origin of replication
   1993..2085    +  CDS            lacI (fragment): lac repressor; lacI; The lac repressor binds to the lac operator to inhibit transcription in E. coli. This inhibition can be relieved by adding lactose or isopropyl-β-D-thiogalactopyranoside (IPTG).
   2098..2119    +  protein_bind   CAP binding site: CAP binding activates transcription in the presence of cAMP. E. coli catabolite activator protein
   2134..2164    +  promoter       lac promoter: promoter for the E. coli lac operon
   2172..2188    +  protein_bind   lac operator: The lac repressor binds to the lac operator to inhibit transcription in E. coli. This inhibition can be relieved by adding lactose or isopropyl-β-D-thiogalactopyranoside (IPTG). lac repressor encoded by lacI
   2233..2251    +  promoter       T3 promoter: promoter for bacteriophage T3 RNA polymerase
   2264..2335    -  misc_feature   MCS (fragment): pBluescript multiple cloning site
   2348..3055    +  CDS            mCherry: mCherry is a basic (constitutively fluorescent) red fluorescent protein published in 2004, derived from Discosoma sp.. It is reported to be a very rapidly-maturing monomer with low acid sensitivity.
   3062..3769    +  CDS            mCherry: mCherry is a basic (constitutively fluorescent) red fluorescent protein published in 2004, derived from Discosoma sp.. It is reported to be a very rapidly-maturing monomer with low acid sensitivity.
   3782..4492    +  CDS            mCherry: monomeric derivative of DsRed fluorescent protein (Shaner et al., 2004) mammalian codon-optimized
   4494..4534    -  misc_feature   MCS (fragment): pBluescript multiple cloning site
   4543..4561    -  promoter       T7 promoter: promoter for bacteriophage T7 RNA polymerase
   4564..4721    +  CDS            lacZα (fragment): LacZα fragment of β-galactosidase; lacZ fragment
   4729..5184    +  rep_origin     f1 ori (sequence partly withheld): f1 bacteriophage origin of replication; arrow indicates direction of (+) strand synthesis
   5185..5238    -  misc_feature   bom (fragment): basis of mobility region from pBR322
   5195..5488    -  CDS            YO201_YEAST (fragment): Protein uncertain: Swiss-Prot protein existence level 5. From Saccharomyces cerevisiae (strain ATCC 204508 / S288c) (Baker's yeast).
   5445..6104    -  CDS            HIS3: imidazoleglycerol-phosphate dehydratase, required for histidine biosynthesis; S. cerevisiae HIS3; yeast auxotrophic marker
   6105..6292    -  promoter       HIS3 promoter: S. cerevisiae HIS3
   6342..6416    +  CDS            MRM1 (fragment): MRM1_YEAST - Also known as PET56 From Saccharomyces cerevisiae (strain ATCC 204508 / S288c) (Baker's yeast).
   6421..6470    -  misc_feature   bom (fragment): basis of mobility region from pBR322
   6572..1       -  CDS            rop (fragment) (across the origin): Rop protein, which maintains plasmids at low copy number; rop
>Addgene plasmid #37549 | pRS303:3mCherry | depositor full sequence | sequence record 47366 | pRS303:3mCherry sequence 6606 bps
GACGAAAGGGCCTCGTGATACGCCTATTTTTATAGGTTAATGTCATGATAATAAGACGTCAGGTGGCACT
TTTCGGGGAAATGTGCGCGGAACCCCTATTTGTTTATTTTTCTAAATACATTCAAATATGTATCCGCTCA
TGAGACAATAACCCTGATAAATGCTTCAATAATATTGAAAAAGGAAGAGTATGAGTATTCAACATTTCCG
TGTCGCCCTTATTCCCTTTTTTGCGGCATTTTGCCTTCCTGTTTTTGCTCACCCAGAAACGCTGGTGAAA
GTAAAAGATGCTGAAGATCAGTTGGGTGCACGAGTGGGTTACATCGAACTGGATCTCAACAGCGGTAAGA
TCCTTGAGAGTTTTCGCCCCGAAGAACGTTTTCCAATGATGAGCACTTTTAAAGTTCTGCTATGTGGCGC
GGTATTATCCCGTATTGACGCCGGGCAAGAGCAACTCGGTCGCCGCATACACTATTCTCAGAATGACTTG
GTTGAGTACTCACCAGTCACAGAAAAGCATCTTACGGATGGCATGACAGTAAGAGAATTATGCAGTGCTG
CCATAACCATGAGTGATAACACTGCGGCCAACTTACTTCTGACAACGATCGGAGGACCGAAGGAGCTAAC
CGCTTTTTTTCACAACATGGGGGATCATGTAACTCGCCTTGATCGTTGGGAACCGGAGCTGAATGAAGCC
ATACCAAACGACGAGCGTGACACCACGATGCCTGTAGCAATGGCAACAACGTTGCGCAAACTATTAACTG
GCGAACTACTTACTCTAGCTTCCCGGCAACAATTAATAGACTGGATGGAGGCGGATAAAGTTGCAGGACC
ACTTCTGCGCTCGGCCCTTCCGGCTGGCTGGTTTATTGCTGATAAATCTGGAGCCGGTGAGCGTGGGTCT
CGCGGTATCATTGCAGCACTGGGGCCAGATGGTAAGCCCTCCCGTATCGTAGTTATCTACACGACGGGCA
GTCAGGCAACTATGGATGAACGAAATAGACAGATCGCTGAGATAGGTGCCTCACTGATTAAGCATTGGTA
ACTGTCAGACCAAGTTTACTCATATATACTTTAGATTGATTTAAAACTTCATTTTTAATTTAAAAGGATC
TAGGTGAAGATCCTTTTTGATAATCTCATGACCAAAATCCCTTAACGTGAGTTTTCGTTCCACTGAGCGT
CAGACCCCGTAGAAAAGATCAAAGGATCTTCTTGAGATCCTTTTTTTCTGCGCGTAATCTGCTGCTTGCA
AACAAAAAAACCACCGCTACCAGCGGTGGTTTGTTTGCCGGATCAAGAGCTACCAACTCTTTTTCCGAAG
GTAACTGGCTTCAGCAGAGCGCAGATACCAAATACTGTCCTTCTAGTGTAGCCGTAGTTAGGCCACCACT
TCAAGAACTCTGTAGCACCGCCTACATACCTCGCTCTGCTAATCCTGTTACCAGTGGCTGCTGCCAGTGG
CGATAAGTCGTGTCTTACCGGGTTGGACTCAAGACGATAGTTACCGGATAAGGCGCAGCGGTCGGGCTGA
ACGGGGGGTTCGTGCACACAGCCCAGCTTGGAGCGAACGACCTACACCGAACTGAGATACCTACAGCGTG
AGCATTGAGAAAGCGCCACGCTTCCCGAAGGGAGAAAGGCGGACAGGTATCCGGTAAGCGGCAGGGTCGG
AACAGGAGAGCGCACGAGGGAGCTTCCAGGGGGGAACGCCTGGTATCTTTATAGTCCTGTCGGGTTTCGC
CACCTCTGACTTGAGCGTCGATTTTTGTGATGCTCGTCAGGGGGGCCGAGCCTATGGAAAAACGCCAGCA
ACGCGGCCTTTTTACGGTTCCTGGCCTTTTGCTGGCCTTTTGCTCACATGTTCTTTCCTGCGTTATCCCC
TGATTCTGTGGATAACCGTATTACCGCCTTTGAGTGAGCTGATACCGCTCGCCGCAGCCGAACGACCGAG
CGCAGCGAGTCAGTGAGCGAGGAAGCGGAAGAGCGCCCAATACGCAAACCGCCTCTCCCCGCGCGTTGGC
CGATTCATTAATGCAGCTGGCACGACAGGTTTCCCGACTGGAAAGCGGGCAGTGAGCGCAACGCAATTAA
TGTGAGTTACCTCACTCATTAGGCACCCCAGGCTTTACACTTTATGCTTCCGGCTCCTATGTTGTGTGGA
ATTGTGAGCGGATAACAATTTCACACAGGAAACAGCTATGACCATGATTACGCCAAGCTCGGAATTAACC
CTCACTAAAGGGAACAAAAGCTGGGTACCGGGCCCCCCCTCGAGGTCGACGGTATCGATAAGCTTGATAT
CGAATTCCTGCAGCCCGGGGGATCCGCTCCAAGTGGAATGGTGAGCAAGGGCGAGGAGGATAACATGGCC
ATCATCAAGGAGTTCATGCGCTTCAAGGTGCACATGGAGGGCTCCGTGAACGGCCACGAGTTCGAGATCG
AGGGCGAGGGCGAGGGCCGCCCCTACGAGGGCACCCAGACCGCCAAGCTGAAGGTGACCAAGGGTGGCCC
CCTGCCCTTCGCCTGGGACATCCTGTCCCCTCAGTTCATGTACGGCTCCAAGGCCTACGTGAAGCACCCC
GCCGACATCCCCGACTACTTGAAGCTGTCCTTCCCCGAGGGCTTCAAGTGGGAGCGCGTGATGAACTTCG
AGGACGGCGGCGTGGTGACCGTGACCCAGGACTCCTCCCTGCAGGACGGCGAGTTCATCTACAAGGTGAA
GCTGCGCGGCACCAACTTCCCCTCCGACGGCCCCGTAATGCAGAAGAAGACCATGGGCTGGGAGGCCTCC
TCCGAGCGGATGTACCCCGAGGACGGCGCCCTGAAGGGCGAGATCAAGCAGAGGCTGAAGCTGAAGGACG
GCGGCCACTACGACGCTGAGGTCAAGACCACCTACAAGGCCAAGAAGCCCGTGCAGCTGCCCGGCGCCTA
CAACGTCAACATCAAGTTGGACATCACCTCCCACAACGAGGACTACACCATCGTGGAACAGTACGAACGC
GCCGAGGGCCGCCACTCCACCGGCGGCATGGACGAGCTGTACAAGCCTAGGATGGTGAGCAAGGGCGAGG
AGGATAACATGGCCATCATCAAGGAGTTCATGCGCTTCAAGGTGCACATGGAGGGCTCCGTGAACGGCCA
CGAGTTCGAGATCGAGGGCGAGGGCGAGGGCCGCCCCTACGAGGGCACCCAGACCGCCAAGCTGAAGGTG
ACCAAGGGTGGCCCCCTGCCCTTCGCCTGGGACATCCTGTCCCCTCAGTTCATGTACGGCTCCAAGGCCT
ACGTGAAGCACCCCGCCGACATCCCCGACTACTTGAAGCTGTCCTTCCCCGAGGGCTTCAAGTGGGAGCG
CGTGATGAACTTCGAGGACGGCGGCGTGGTGACCGTGACCCAGGACTCCTCCCTGCAGGACGGCGAGTTC
ATCTACAAGGTGAAGCTGCGCGGCACCAACTTCCCCTCCGACGGCCCCGTAATGCAGAAGAAGACCATGG
GCTGGGAGGCCTCCTCCGAGCGGATGTACCCCGAGGACGGCGCCCTGAAGGGCGAGATCAAGCAGAGGCT
GAAGCTGAAGGACGGCGGCCACTACGACGCTGAGGTCAAGACCACCTACAAGGCCAAGAAGCCCGTGCAG
CTGCCCGGCGCCTACAACGTCAACATCAAGTTGGACATCACCTCCCACAACGAGGACTACACCATCGTGG
AACAGTACGAACGCGCCGAGGGCCGCCACTCCACCGGCGGCATGGACGAGCTGTACAAGACTAGGAGATC
CATGGTGAGCAAGGGCGAGGAGGATAACATGGCCATCATCAAGGAGTTCATGCGCTTCAAGGTGCACATG
GAGGGCTCCGTGAACGGCCACGAGTTCGAGATCGAGGGCGAGGGCGAGGGCCGCCCCTACGAGGGCACCC
AGACCGCCAAGCTGAAGGTGACCAAGGGTGGCCCCCTGCCCTTCGCCTGGGACATCCTGTCCCCTCAGTT
CATGTACGGCTCCAAGGCCTACGTGAAGCACCCCGCCGACATCCCCGACTACTTGAAGCTGTCCTTCCCC
GAGGGCTTCAAGTGGGAGCGCGTGATGAACTTCGAGGACGGCGGCGTGGTGACCGTGACCCAGGACTCCT
CCCTGCAGGACGGCGAGTTCATCTACAAGGTGAAGCTGCGCGGCACCAACTTCCCCTCCGACGGCCCCGT
AATGCAGAAGAAGACCATGGGCTGGGAGGCCTCCTCCGAGCGGATGTACCCCGAGGACGGCGCCCTGAAG
GGCGAGATCAAGCAGAGGCTGAAGCTGAAGGACGGCGGCCACTACGACGCTGAGGTCAAGACCACCTACA
AGGCCAAGAAGCCCGTGCAGCTGCCCGGCGCCTACAACGTCAACATCAAGTTGGACATCACCTCCCACAA
CGAGGACTACACCATCGTGGAACAGTACGAACGCGCCGAGGGCCGCCACTCCACCGGCGGCATGGACGAG
CTGTACAAGTAGAGATCCACTAGTTCTAGAGCGGCCGCCACCGCGGTGGAGCTCCAATTCGCCCTATAGT
GAGTCGTATTACAATTCACTGGCCGTCGTTTTACAACGTCGTGACTGGGAAAACCCTGGCGTTACCCAAC
TTAATCGCCTTGCAGCACATCCCCCCTTCGCCAGCTGGCGTAATAGCGAAGAGGCCCGCACCGATCGCCC
TTCCCAACAGTTGCGCAGCCTGAATGGCGAATGGCGCG
[124 nt withheld, positions 4729-4852]
C
[91 nt withheld, positions 4854-4944]
A
[49 nt withheld, positions 4946-4994]
CCTTTGACGTTGGAGTCCACGTTCTTT
[37 nt withheld, positions 5022-5058]
ACCCTATCTCGGTCTATTCTTTTGATTTATAAGGGATTTTGCCGATTTCGGCCTATTGGTTAAAAAATGA
GCTGATTTAACAAAAATTTAACGCGAATTTTAACAAAATATTAACGTTTACAATTTCCTGATGCGGTATT
TTCTCCTTACGCATCTGTGCGGTATTTCACACCGCATATGATCCGTCGAGTTCAAGAGAAAAAAAAAGAA
AAAGCAAAAAGAAAAAAGGAAAGCGCGCCTCGTTCAGAATGACACGTATAGAATGATGCATTACCTTGTC
ATCTTCAGTATCATACTGTTCGTATACATACTTACTGACATTCATAGGTATACATATATACACATGTATA
TATATCGTATGCTGCAGCTTTAAATAATCGGTGTCACTACATAAGAACACCTTTGGTGGAGGGAACATCG
TTGGTACCATTGGGCGAGGTGGCTTCTCTTATGGCAACCGCAAGAGCCTTGAACGCACTCTCACTACGGT
GATGATCATTCTTGCCTCGCAGACAATCAACGTGGAGGGTAATTCTGCTAGCCTCTGCAAAGCTTTCAAG
AAAATGCGGGATCATCTCGCAAGAGAGATCTCCTACTTTCTCCCTTTGCAAACCAAGTTCGACAACTGCG
TACGGCCTGTTCGAAAGATCTACCACCGCTCTGGAAAGTGCCTCATCCAAAGGCGCAAATCCTGATCCAA
ACCTTTTTACTCCACGCGCCAGTAGGGCCTCTTTAAAAGCTTGACCGAGAGCAATCCCGCAGTCTTCAGT
GGTGTGATGGTCGTCTATGTGTAAGTCACCAATGCACTCAACGATTAGCGACCAGCCGGAATGCTTGGCC
AGAGCATGTATCATATGGTCCAGAAACCCTATACCTGTGTGGACGTTAATCACTTGCGATTGTGTGGCCT
GTTCTGCTACTGCTTCTGCCTCTTTTTCTGGGAAGATCGAGTGCTCTATCGCTAGGGGACCACCCTTTAA
AGAGATCGCAATCTGAATCTTGGTTTCATTTGTAATACGCTTTACTAGGGCTTTCTGCTCTGTCATCTTT
GCCTTCGTTTATCTTGCCTGCTCATTTTTTAGTATATTCTTCGAAGAAATCACATTACTTTATATAATGT
ATAATTCATTATGTGATAATGCCAATCGCTAAGAAAAAAAAAGAGTCATCCGCTAGGTGGAAAAAAAAAA
ATGAAAATCATTACCGAGGCATAAAAAAATATAGAGTGTACTAGAGGAGGCCAAGAGTAATAGAAAAAGA
AAATTGCGGGAAAGGACTGTGTTATGACTTCCCTGACTAATGCCGTGTTCAAACGATACCTGGCAGTGAC
TCCTAGCGCTCACCAAGCTCTTAAAACGGAATTATGGTGCACTCTCAGTACAATCTGCTCTGATGCCGCA
TAGTTAAGCCAGCCCCGACACCCGCCAACACCCGCTGACGCGCCCTGACGGGCTTGTCTGCTCCCGGCAT
CCGCTTACAGACAAGCTGTGACCGTCTCCGGGAGCTGCATGTGTCAGAGGTTTTCACCGTCATCACCGAA
ACGCGCGA
