>Addgene plasmid #37549 | pRS303:3mCherry | addgene partial sequence | sequence record 49286 | m13_pUC-fwd
GCTGAGGTCAAGACCACCTACAAGGCCAAGAAGCCCGTGCAGCTGCCCGGCGCCTACAACGTCAACATCA
AGTTGGACATCACCTCCCACAACGAGGACTACACCATCGTGGAACAGTACGAACGCGCCGAGGGCCGCCA
CTCCACCGGCGGCATGGACGAGCTGTACAAGACTAGGAGATCCATGGTGAGCAAGGGCGAGGAGGATAAC
ATGGCCATCATCAAGGAGTTCATGCGCTTCAAGGTGCACATGGAGGGCTCCGTGAACGGCCACGAGTTCG
AGATCGAGGGCGAGGGCGAGGGCCGCCCCTACGAGGGCACCCAGACCGCCAAGCTGAAGGTGACCAAGGG
TGGCCCCCTGCCCTTCGCCTGGGACATCCTGTCCCCTCAGTTCATGTACGGCTCCAAGGCCTACGTGAAG
CACCCCGCCGACATCCCCGACTACTTGAAGCTGTCCTTCCCCGAGGGCTTCAAGTGGGAGCGCGTGATGA
ACTTCGAGGACGGCGGCGTGGTGACCGTGACCCAGGACTCCTCCCTGCAGGACGGCGAGTTCATCTACAA
GGTGAAGCTGCGCGGCACCAACTTCCCCTCCGACGGCCCCGTAATGCAGAAGAAGACCATGGGCTGGGAG
GCCTCCTCCGAGCGGATGTACCCCGAGGACGGCGCCCTGAAGGGCGAGATCAAGCAGAGGCTGAAGCTGA
AGGACGGCGGCCACTACGACGCTGAGGTCAAGACCACCTACAAGGCCAAGAAGCCCGTGCAGCTGCCCGG
CGCCTACAACGTCAACATCAAGTTGGACATCACCTCCCACAACGAGGACTACACCATCGTGGAACAGTAC
GAACGCGCCGAGGGCCGCCACTCCACCGGCGGCATGGACGAGCTGTACAAGTAGAGATCCACTAGTTCTA
GAGCGGCCGCCACCGCGGTGGAGCTCCAATTCGCCCTATAGT
