>Addgene plasmid #37549 | pRS303:3mCherry | addgene partial sequence | sequence record 49288 | m13_pUC-rev
CGCCAAGCTCGGAATTAACCCTCACTAAAGGGAACAAAAGCTGGGTACCGGGCCCCCCCTCGAGGTCGAC
GGTATCGATAAGCTTGATATCGAATTCCTGCAGCCCGGGGGATCCGCTCCAAGTGGAATGGTGAGCAAGG
GCGAGGAGGATAACATGGCCATCATCAAGGAGTTCATGCGCTTCAAGGTGCACATGGAGGGCTCCGTGAA
CGGCCACGAGTTCGAGATCGAGGGCGAGGGCGAGGGCCGCCCCTACGAGGGCACCCAGACCGCCAAGCTG
AAGGTGACCAAGGGTGGCCCCCTGCCCTTCGCCTGGGACATCCTGTCCCCTCAGTTCATGTACGGCTCCA
AGGCCTACGTGAAGCACCCCGCCGACATCCCCGACTACTTGAAGCTGTCCTTCCCCGAGGGCTTCAAGTG
GGAGCGCGTGATGAACTTCGAGGACGGCGGCGTGGTGACCGTGACCCAGGACTCCTCCCTGCAGGACGGC
GAGTTCATCTACAAGGTGAAGCTGCGCGGCACCAACTTCCCCTCCGACGGCCCCGTAATGCAGAAGAAGA
CCATGGGCTGGGAGGCCTCCTCCGAGCGGATGTACCCCGAGGACGGCGCCCTGAAGGGCGAGATCAAGCA
GAGGCTGAAGCTGAAGGACGGCGGCCACTACGACGCTGAGGTCAAGACCACCTACAAGGCCAAGAAGCCC
GTGCAGCTGCCCGGCGCCTACAACGTCAACATCAAGTTGGACATCACCTCCCACAACGAGGACTACACCA
TCGTGGAACAGTACGAACGCGCCGAGGGCCGCCACTCCACCGGCGGCATGGACGAGCTGTACAAGCCTAG
GATGGTGAGCAAGGGCGAGGAGGATAAC
